Addgene plasmid #237248: p0AmpAB-PXdCYC1
Purpose: Carries the X. dendrorhous CYC1 promoter
Depositing lab: Eric Young. Depositing organization: Worcester Polytechnic Institute. Publication: Omics-driven onboarding of the carotenoid producing red yeast Xanthophyllomyces dendrorhous CBS 6938. Tobin EE, Collins JH, Marsan CB, Nadeau GT, Mori K, Lipzen A, Mondo S, Grigoriev IV, Young EM. Appl Microbiol Biotechnol. 2024 Dec 28;108(1):547. doi: 10.1007/s00253-024-13379-w. PubMed 39731599.
Backbone
  Vector backbone: p0AmpAB
  Vector type: Synthetic Biology
Growth in bacteria
  Bacterial resistance: Ampicillin, 100 μg/mL
  Growth temperature: 37°C
  Growth strain: DH5alpha
  Copy number: High Copy
Gene/Insert
  Gene/Insert name: PXdCYC1
  Species: Xanthophyllomyces dendrorhous
  Cloning method: Golden Gate
Terms and licenses: Academic/Nonprofit Terms; Industry Terms: Not Available to Industry
How to cite: p0AmpAB-PXdCYC1 was a gift from Eric Young (Addgene plasmid # 237248 ; http://n2t.net/addgene:237248 ; RRID:Addgene_237248)
