[The description below was written by a language model from this plasmid's Addgene catalogue record and pLannotate feature annotations shown in this document.]
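Description:
p0AmpAB-PXdCYC1 is a small (about 3.1 kb) synthetic-biology part plasmid built on the p0AmpAB backbone that stores the CYC1 promoter of the carotenoid-producing red yeast Xanthophyllomyces dendrorhous as a reusable genetic element. It is a bacterial cloning and storage vector. The feature table shows a high-copy ColE1/pMB1/pUC-type origin of replication and a β-lactamase (AmpR) gene driven by its native bla promoter, so the plasmid is maintained in E. coli at high copy under ampicillin selection. Only short remnants of the pBR322 rop gene and bom region were detected. These are fragments left over from the backbone's ancestry rather than functional elements, which is consistent with the high-copy status listed in the catalogue.

The payload, PXdCYC1, was inserted by Golden Gate cloning, which indicates that the plasmid serves as a basic-level part in a hierarchical Type IIS assembly scheme. In such a scheme, the promoter can be excised with defined overhangs and combined with coding sequences and terminators to build expression cassettes. The automated annotation does not label the promoter itself, as expected for a non-model yeast sequence absent from standard feature databases. It presumably lies in the roughly 1.1 kb unannotated stretch between the bom fragment and the origin, but the record does not give its exact coordinates or length, nor the identity of the flanking restriction sites. No yeast selection marker, yeast replication origin or integration sequences are annotated, so the plasmid is not itself an expression vector. It supplies a promoter for constructing genetic tools and engineered pathways in X. dendrorhous.
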