Features (pLannotate 1.2.2; 5 found; start..end, strand, type, name):
    706..810     -  promoter       AmpR promoter: bla
    905..940     +  CDS            rop (fragment): Rop protein, which maintains plasmids at low copy number; rop
   1042..1078    +  misc_feature   bom (fragment): basis of mobility region from pBR322
   2232..2820    -  rep_origin     ori: high-copy-number ColE1/pMB1/pBR322/pUC origin of replication
   2991..705     -  CDS            AmpR (across the origin): β-lactamase; bla; confers resistance to ampicillin, carbenicillin, and related antibiotics
>Addgene plasmid #237248 | p0AmpAB-PXdCYC1 | addgene full sequence | sequence record 472734 | Addgene NGS Result
GGCTCCAGATTTATCAGCAATAAACCAGCCAGCCGGAAGGGCCGAGCGCAGAAGTGGTCCTGCAACTTTA
TCCGCCTCCATCCAGTCTATTAATTGTTGCCGGGAAGCTAGAGTAAGTAGTTCGCCAGTTAATAGTTTGC
GCAACGTTGTTGCCATTGCTACAGGCATCGTGGTGTCACGCTCGTCGTTTGGTATGGCTTCATTCAGCTC
CGGTTCCCAACGATCAAGGCGAGTTACATGATCCCCCATGTTGTGCAAAAAAGCGGTTAGCTCCTTCGGT
CCTCCGATCGTTGTCAGAAGTAAGTTGGCCGCAGTGTTATCACTCATGGTTATGGCAGCACTGCATAATT
CTCTTACTGTCATGCCATCCGTAAGATGCTTTTCTGTGACTGGTGAGTACTCAACCAAGTCATTCTGAGA
ATAGTGTATGCGGCGACCGAGTTGCTCTTGCCCGGCGTCAATACGGGATAATACCGCGCCACATAGCAGA
ACTTTAAAAGTGCTCATCATTGGAAAACGTTCTTCGGGGCGAAAACTCTCAAGGATCTTACCGCTGTTGA
GATCCAGTTCGATGTAACCCACTCGTGCACCCAACTGATCTTCAGCATCTTTTACTTTCACCAGCGTTTC
TGGGTGAGCAAAAACAGGAAGGCAAAATGCCGCAAAAAAGGGAATAAGGGCGACACGGAAATGTTGAATA
CTCATACTCTTCCTTTTTCAATATTATTGAAGCATTTATCAGGGTTATTGTCTCATGAGCGGATACATAT
TTGAATGTATTTAGAAAAATAAACAAATAGGGGTTCCGCGCACATTTCCCCGAAAAGTGCCACCTGACGT
CTAAGAAACCATTATTATCATGACATTAACCTATAAAAATAGGCGTATCACGAGGCCCTTTCGTCTCGCG
CGTTTCGGTGATGACGGTGAAAACCTCTGACACATGCAGCTCCCGGAGACGGTCACAGCTTGTCTGTAAG
CGGATGCCGGGAGCAGACAAGCCCGTCAGGGCGCGTCAGCGGGTGTTGGCGGGTGTCGGGGCTGGCTTAA
CTATGCGGCATCAGAGCAGATTGTACTGGGTCTCAGTGCAGTAGAGAGAGAGAAATCGAAATGGGATCAA
CGGCTCAGTTAAGTCCCTCAAGACTGAGGGGACTTGGCCTGGGACCGTCGGAAAAGACCGCAAAAGAAGT
CTTGAGAATCTAGGAGTCACATAGACCTATCTGATTGAATCTCACATCCTTCCGTCGGCAATACGCAACG
ATCTCTAATCAAGTGAAGGGCTTTGGGATTATACATGCTTTTGTTATAGACAATCATGTCGATTTCGTGC
GCAACGTATTATTTCTGAAGCTTTCTTGTATCCCCTGCAAAGTACAGCATGCATTTCAACCTATTTACTC
TAGCCCTTTCCCACTGCCTCTGATGGATACTTTACGCGGCGTTATAAGACCACCAAGGATGAACACACCC
GGATACATGTATCTGTTCAATCGATCTCAGCGTATTGACTGGAGAGAGCGCATACAAACACTAGTAGATC
AATCCAAACGCCAGCTCTCTGGTGATCTTTGTCGTTTGCTATGATGAGCTCCCTCCGTCTTTGTCCGGAA
CTGGACGGAGAGAACGGACGGATCTGGTTGAACCAATCGGAAAGTAATTATATATACATGTAACTACCAC
GAAGGAACAAACCACGATGATACAGATTACTACACAACAGGGAGAGATTGGCAAAGCCAGAAACATTCGA
TTAAAACCCCAATCCAACGCTGCCGCTGATGAGGCACTCGATGAGCCGCACTCTGACCATCACAGACCGA
CGGACAAGACCCCACGGTGGAATGTTATGCAACAGCAACCGCCGAAACGGGCGAATCAGGGTGGATGTTT
TAGGCGACCGTAACCTTGATTACGTAAAATCGCGGAAGGCGGGAATCGTTTCGACGACTGCGTGGCGAAT
AAGAAGCTTGCAATAAGAAGCTCTCCGGTTTTTTTTTCCCTTCGACCACCACCAACGACTTTTCTTTCTC
TCACTTTCATTCTCTTTCTTTTCTCGTTACTCTTTCTACTCTTTAATCAATCTATCAACAAATGAGAGAC
CGAGCGGTATCAGCTCACTCAAAGGCGGTAATACGGTTATCCACAGAATCAGGGGATAACGCAGGAAAGA
ACATGTGAGCAAAAGGCCAGCAAAAGGCCAGGAACCGTAAAAAGGCCGCGTTGCTGGCGTTTTTCCATAG
GCTCCGCCCCCCTGACGAGCATCACAAAAATCGACGCTCAAGTCAGAGGTGGCGAAACCCGACAGGACTA
TAAAGATACCAGGCGTTTCCCCCTGGAAGCTCCCTCGTGCGCTCTCCTGTTCCGACCCTGCCGCTTACCG
GATACCTGTCCGCCTTTCTCCCTTCGGGAAGCGTGGCGCTTTCTCATAGCTCACGCTGTAGGTATCTCAG
TTCGGTGTAGGTCGTTCGCTCCAAGCTGGGCTGTGTGCACGAACCCCCCGTTCAGCCCGACCGCTGCGCC
TTATCCGGTAACTATCGTCTTGAGCCCAACCCGGTAAGACACGACTTATCGCCACTGGCAGCAGCCACTG
GTAACAGGATTAGCAGAGCGAGGTATGTAGGCGGTGCTACAGAGTTCTTGAAGTGGTGGCCTAACTACGG
CTACACTAGAAGAACAGTATTTGGTATCTGCGCTCTGCTGAAGCCAGTTACCTTCGGAAAAAGAGTTGGT
AGCTCTTGATCCGGCAAACAAACCACCGCTGGTAGCGGTGGTTTTTTTGTTTGCAAGCAGCAGATTACGC
GCAGAAAAAAAGGATCTCAAGAAGATCCTTTGATCTTTTCTACGGGGTCTGACGCTCAGTGGAACGAAAA
CTCACGTTAAGGGATTTTGGTCATGAGATTATCAAAAAGGATCTTCACCTAGATCCTTTTAAATTAAAAA
TGAAGTTTTAAATCAATCTAAAGTATATATGAGTAAACTTGGTCTGACAGTTACCAATGCTTAATCAGTG
AGGCACCTATCTCAGCGATCTGTCTATTTCGTTCATCCATAGTTGCCTGGCTCCCCGTCGTGTAGATAAC
TACGATACGGGAGGGCTTACCATCTGGCCCCAGTGCTGCAATGATACCGCGAGAGCCACGCTCACC
